>Addgene plasmid #87977 | pDONR223-ZNF616 | addgene full sequence | sequence record 178880 | Addgene NGS Result
CAAATAATGATTTTATTTTGACTGATAGTGACCTGTTCGTTGCAACAAATTGATGAGCAATGCTTTTTTA
TAATGCCAACTTTGTACAAAAAAGTTGGCATGGGATACTATGCAGCCATAGAAAGGAATGAGATCATGTC
CATTGCAGCGATGTGGATGGAGCTGGAAGCCATTATCCTCAGGAAACTAACACAGGAACAGAAAATCAAA
CAGCACATGTTCTCACTTAAAAGTGGAAGCTGCCCAACTTTCTTGTACAAAGTTGGCATTATAAGAAAGC
ATTGCTTATCAATTTGTTGCAACGAACAGGTCACTATCAGTCAAAATAAAATCATTATTTGCCATCCAGC
TGATATCCCCTATAGTGAGTCGTATTACATGGTCATAGCTGTTTCCTGGCAGCTCTGGCCCGTGTCTCAA
AATCTCTGATGTTACATTGCACAAGATAAAAATATATCATCATGCCTCCTCTAGACCAGCCAGGACAGAA
ATGCCTCGACTTCGCTGCTACCCAAGGTTGCCGGGTGACGCACACCGTGGAAACGGATGAAGGCACGAAC
CCAGTGGACATAAGCCTGTTCGGTTCGTAAGCTGTAATGCAAGTAGCGTATGCGCTCACGCAACTGGTCC
AGAACCTTGACCGAACGCAGCGGTGGTAACGGCGCAGTGGCGGTTTTCATGGCTTGTTATGACTGTTTTT
TTGGGGTACAGTCTATGCCTCGGGCATCCAAGCAGCAAGCGCGTTACGCCGTGGGTCGATGTTTGATGTT
ATGGAGCAGCAACGATGTTACGCAGCAGGGCAGTCGCCCTAAAACAAAGTTAAACATTATGAGGGAAGCG
GTGATCGCCGAAGTATCGACTCAACTATCAGAGGTAGTTGGCGTCATCGAGCGCCATCTCGAACCGACGT
TGCTGGCCGTACATTTGTACGGCTCCGCAGTGGATGGCGGCCTGAAGCCACACAGTGATATTGATTTGCT
GGTTACGGTGACCGTAAGGCTTGATGAAACAACGCGGCGAGCTTTGATCAACGACCTTTTGGAAACTTCG
GCTTCCCCTGGAGAGAGCGAGATTCTCCGCGCTGTAGAAGTCACCATTGTTGTGCACGACGACATCATTC
CGTGGCGTTATCCAGCTAAGCGCGAACTGCAATTTGGAGAATGGCAGCGCAATGACATTCTTGCAGGTAT
CTTCGAGCCAGCCACGATCGACATTGATCTGGCTATCTTGCTGACAAAAGCAAGAGAACATAGCGTTGCC
TTGGTAGGTCCAGCGGCGGAGGAACTCTTTGATCCGGTTCCTGAACAGGATCTATTTGAGGCGCTAAATG
AAACCTTAACGCTATGGAACTCGCCGCCCGACTGGGCTGGCGATGAGCGAAATGTAGTGCTTACGTTGTC
CCGCATTTGGTACAGCGCAGTAACCGGCAAAATCGCGCCGAAGGATGTCGCTGCCGACTGGGCAATGGAG
CGCCTGCCGGCCCAGTATCAGCCCGTCATACTTGAAGCTAGACAGGCTTATCTTGGACAAGAAGAAGATC
GCTTGGCCTCGCGCGCAGATCAGTTGGAAGAATTTGTCCACTACGTGAAAGGCGAGATCACCAAGGTAGT
CGGCAAATAACCCTCGAGCCACCCATGACCAAAATCCCTTAACGTGAGTTACGCGTCGTTCCACTGAGCG
TCAGACCCCGTAGAAAAGATCAAAGGATCTTCTTGAGATCCTTTTTTTCTGCGCGTAATCTGCTGCTTGC
AAACAAAAAAACCACCGCTACCAGCGGTGGTTTGTTTGCCGGATCAAGAGCTACCAACTCTTTTTCCGAA
GGTAACTGGCTTCAGCAGAGCGCAGATACCAAATACTGTTCTTCTAGTGTAGCCGTAGTTAGGCCACCAC
TTCAAGAACTCTGTAGCACCGCCTACATACCTCGCTCTGCTAATCCTGTTACCAGTGGCTGCTGCCAGTG
GCGATAAGTCGTGTCTTACCGGGTTGGACTCAAGACGATAGTTACCGGATAAGGCGCAGCGGTCGGGCTG
AACGGGGGGTTCGTGCACACAGCCCAGCTTGGAGCGAACGACCTACACCGAACTGAGATACCTACAGCGT
GAGCTATGAGAAAGCGCCACGCTTCCCGAAGGGAGAAAGGCGGACAGGTATCCGGTAAGCGGCAGGGTCG
GAACAGGAGAGCGCACGAGGGAGCTTCCAGGGGGAAACGCCTGGTATCTTTATAGTCCTGTCGGGTTTCG
CCACCTCTGACTTGAGCGTCGATTTTTGTGATGCTCGTCAGGGGGGCGGAGCCTATGGAAAAACGCCAGC
AACGCGGCCTTTTTACGGTTCCTGGCCTTTTGCTGGCCTTTTGCTCACATGTTCTTTCCTGCGTTATCCC
CTGATTCTGTGGATAACCGTATTACCGCCTTTGAGTGAGCTGATACCGCTCGCCGCAGCCGAACGACCGA
GCGCAGCGAGTCAGTGAGCGAGGAAGCGGAAGAGCGCCCAATACGCAAACCGCCTCTCCCCGCGCGTTGG
CCGATTCATTAATGCAGCTGGCACGACAGGTTTCCCGACTGGAAAGCGGGCAGTGAGCGCAACGCAATTA
ATACGCGTACCGCTAGCCAGGAAGAGTTTGTAGAAACGCAAAAAGGCCATCCGTCAGGATGGCCTTCTGC
TTAGTTTGATGCCTGGCAGTTTATGGCGGGCGTCCTGCCCGCCACCCTCCGGGCCGTTGCTTCACAACGT
TCAAATCCGCTCCCGGCGGATTTGTCCTACTCAGGAGAGCGTTCACCGACAAACAACAGATAAAACGAAA
GGCCCAGTCTTCCGACTGAGCCTTTCGTTTTATTTGATGCCTGGCAGTTCCCTACTCTCGCGTTAACGCT
AGCATGGATGTTTTCCCAGTCACGACGTTGTAAAACGACGGCCAGTCTTAAGCTCGGGCCC
Features (pLannotate 1.2.2; 11 found; start..end, strand, type, name):
      2..97      +  protein_bind   attL3: mutant version of attL; recombination site for the Gateway® LR reaction LR Clonase™
    243..341     -  protein_bind   attL2: mutant version of attL; recombination site for the Gateway® LR reaction LR Clonase™
    359..377     -  promoter       T7 promoter: promoter for bacteriophage T7 RNA polymerase
    567..590     +  promoter       Pc promoter (fragment): intI1 (promoter lies within the coding sequence); class 1 integron promoter
    766..822     +  CDS            GmR (fragment): gentamycin acetyltransferase; aacC1; confers resistance to gentamycin
    829..1620    +  CDS            SmR: aminoglycoside adenylyltransferase (Murphy, 1985); aadA; confers resistance to spectinomycin and streptomycin
   1713..2301    +  rep_origin     ori: high-copy-number ColE1/pMB1/pBR322/pUC origin of replication
   2484..2576    +  CDS            lacI (fragment): lac repressor; lacI; The lac repressor binds to the lac operator to inhibit transcription in E. coli. This inhibition can be relieved by adding lactose or isopropyl-β-D-thiogalactopyranoside (IPTG).
   2631..2658    -  terminator     rrnB T2 terminator: transcription terminator T2 from the E. coli rrnB gene
   2790..2833    +  terminator     rrnB T1 terminator: Escherichia coli rrnB; transcription terminator T1 from the E. coli rrnB gene
   2880..2916    -  CDS            lacZα (fragment): LacZα fragment of β-galactosidase; lacZ fragment
