[The description below was written by a language model from this plasmid's Addgene catalogue record and pLannotate feature annotations shown in this document.]
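Description:
pDONR223-ZNF616 is a Gateway entry clone built on the Invitrogen pDONR223 donor backbone, carrying an open reading frame from the human zinc-finger transcription factor gene ZNF616. It belongs to the Human TFome Collection, specifically the subset drawn from the ORFeome. The plasmid is maintained in E. coli through a high-copy ColE1/pUC-type origin and selected with spectinomycin via the aadA (SmR) aminoglycoside adenylyltransferase gene. This gene sits downstream of a class 1 integron Pc promoter fragment and a short remnant of a gentamicin resistance gene. rrnB T1 and T2 terminators lie upstream of the cloning region and help insulate it from read-through transcription, and small lacI and lacZα fragments are backbone remnants.

The insert lies in the roughly 145 bp interval between two attL recombination sites, which matches the recorded insert size of 144 bp. That is very short for a zinc-finger protein gene, so the clone probably represents a short isoform or a partial ORF, though the record does not say which. The annotation software labels the upstream site attL3, where a pDONR223 entry clone would normally carry attL1; this may simply reflect how the annotation matched closely related att sequences. No promoter drives the ORF for expression in this vector, and the T7 promoter beyond attL2 points back toward the insert. The last nucleotide of the stop codon has been removed, so LR Clonase transfer into a destination vector can create C-terminal fusions to tags or reporters. The clone therefore serves as a shuttle source for moving ZNF616 into expression vectors, for example in the transcription factor overexpression screens for cell fate engineering that the collection was assembled to support.
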