Addgene plasmid #87977: pDONR223-ZNF616
Purpose: Donor Vector containing ZNF616 transcription factor, part of the Human TFome Collection
Depositing lab: Marc Vidal. Depositing organization: Dana-Farber Cancer Institute. Publication: A comprehensive library of human transcription factors for cell fate engineering. Ng AHM, Khoshakhlagh P, Rojo Arias JE, Pasquini G, Wang K, Swiersy A, Shipman SL, Appleton E, Kiaee K, Kohman RE, Vernet A, Dysart M, Leeper K, Saylor W, Huang JY, Graveline A, Taipale J, Hill DE, Vidal M, Melero-Martin JM, Busskamp V, Church GM. Nat Biotechnol. 2021 Apr;39(4):510-519. doi: 10.1038/s41587-020-0742-6. Epub 2020 Nov 30. PubMed 33257861.
Backbone
  Vector backbone: pDONR223
  Backbone manufacturer: Invitrogen
  Backbone size w/o insert (bp): 3000
  Vector type: Gateway Donor Vector
Growth in bacteria
  Bacterial resistance: Spectinomycin, 50 μg/mL
  Growth temperature: 37°C
  Growth strain: DH5alpha
  Copy number: High Copy
Gene/Insert
  Gene/Insert name: ZNF616
  Species: H. sapiens (human)
  Insert size (bp): 144
  Mutation: Last nucleotide of stop codon removed to allow for Gateway C-terminal fusions
  Entrez Gene: ZNF616 (a.k.a. MGC45556, MGC149778)
  Cloning method: Gateway Cloning
  Sequencing primers: 5′ M13F(-21); 3′ M13R
Terms and licenses: Academic/Nonprofit Terms; Industry Terms: Not Available to Industry
Depositor comments: Represents the ORFeome subset of the TFome
How to cite: pDONR223-ZNF616 was a gift from Marc Vidal (Addgene plasmid # 87977 ; http://n2t.net/addgene:87977 ; RRID:Addgene_87977)
