>Addgene plasmid #87977 | pDONR223-ZNF616 | depositor partial sequence | sequence record 171581 | insert
ATGGGATACTATGCAGCCATAGAAAGGAATGAGATCATGTCCATTGCAGCGATGTGGATGGAGCTGGAAG
CCATTATCCTCAGGAAACTAACACAGGAACAGAAAATCAAACAGCACATGTTCTCACTTAAAAGTGGAAG
CTGA
